LOCUS       Exported 6299 bp ds-DNA circular SYN 12-MAY-2021
DEFINITION  Mammalian expression plasmid for SARS-CoV-2 ORF10 protein.
ACCESSION   .
VERSION     .
KEYWORDS    pGBW-m4252818
SOURCE      synthetic DNA construct
  ORGANISM  synthetic DNA construct
REFERENCE   1 (bases 1 to 6299)
  TITLE     SARS-CoV-2 protein Mammalian expression constructs, tagged, for
            protein expression and/or purification
REFERENCE   2 (bases 1 to 6299)
  AUTHORS   .
  TITLE     Direct Submission
  JOURNAL   Exported May 12, 2021 from SnapGene Server 1.1.58
            http://www.snapgene.com
FEATURES             Location/Qualifiers
     source          1..6299
                     /organism="synthetic DNA construct"
                     /mol_type="other DNA"
     polyA_signal    31..79
                     /note="synthetic polyadenylation signal"
     terminator      97..143
                     /label=T7 terminator
                     /note="transcription terminator for bacteriophage T7 RNA
                     polymerase"
     misc_feature    148..219
                     /label=5' beta-globin insulator
                     /note="insulator upstream of the human beta-globin locus
                     (Farrell et al., 2002)"
     terminator      371..507
                     /label=rrnG terminator
                     /note="transcription terminator from the E. coli ribosomal
                     RNA rrnG operon (Albrechtsen et al., 1991)"
     CDS             complement(520..1380)
                     /codon_start=1
                     /gene="bla"
                     /product="beta-lactamase"
                     /label=AmpR
                     /note="confers resistance to ampicillin, carbenicillin, and
                     related antibiotics"
                     /translation="MSIQHFRVALIPFFAAFCLPVFAHPETLVKVKDAEDQLGARVGYI
                     ELDLNSGKILESFRPEERFPMMSTFKVLLCGAVLSRIDAGQEQLGRRIHYSQNDLVEYS
                     PVTEKHLTDGMTVRELCSAAITMSDNTAANLLLTTIGGPKELTAFLHNMGDHVTRLDRW
                     EPELNEAIPNDERDTTMPVAMATTLRKLLTGELLTLASRQQLIDWMEADKVAGPLLRSA
                     LPAGWFIADKSGAGERGSRGIIAALGPDGKPSRIVVIYTTGSQATMDERNRQIAEIGAS
                     LIKHW"
     primer_bind     1143..1162
                     /label=Amp-R
                     /note="Ampicillin resistance gene, reverse primer"
     polyA_signal    1646..1694
                     /note="synthetic polyadenylation signal"
     CDS             complement(1721..2320)
                     /codon_start=1
                     /gene="pac from Streptomyces alboniger"
                     /product="puromycin N-acetyltransferase"
                     /label=PuroR
                     /note="confers resistance to puromycin"
                     /translation="MTEYKPTVRLATRDDVPRAVRTLAAAFADYPATRHTVDPDRHIER
                     VTELQELFLTRVGLDIGKVWVADDGAAVAVWTTPESVEAGAVFAEIGPRMAELSGSRLA
                     AQQQMEGLLAPHRPKEPAWFLATVGVSPDHQGKGLGSAVVLPGVEAAERAGVPAFLETS
                     APRNLPFYERLGFTVTADVEVPEGPRTWCMTRKPGA"
     primer_bind     complement(1804..1824)
                     /label=Puro-F
                     /note="Puromycin resistance gene, forward primer"
     primer_bind     2301..2320
                     /label=Puro-R
                     /note="Puromycin resistance gene, reverse primer. Also
                     called puro-variant-R"
     promoter        complement(2324..3533)
                     /label=UbC promoter
                     /note="human ubiquitin C promoter"
     primer_bind     complement(2468..2487)
                     /label=hUBCpro-F
                     /note="Human Ubiquitin C (UbC) promoter, forward primer"
     rep_origin      4033..4621
                     /direction=RIGHT
                     /label=ori
                     /note="high-copy-number ColE1/pMB1/pBR322/pUC origin of
                     replication"
     primer_bind     4522..4541
                     /label=pBR322ori-F
                     /note="pBR322 origin, forward primer"
     misc_feature    4847..4918
                     /label=3' beta-globin insulator
                     /note="insulator downstream of the human beta-globin locus
                     (Farrell et al., 2002)"
     terminator      4963..5099
                     /label=rrnG terminator
                     /note="transcription terminator from the E. coli ribosomal
                     RNA rrnG operon (Albrechtsen et al., 1991)"
     terminator      5129..5175
                     /label=T7 terminator
                     /note="transcription terminator for bacteriophage T7 RNA
                     polymerase"
     polyA_signal    5290..5411
                     /label=SV40 poly(A) signal
                     /note="SV40 polyadenylation signal"
     primer_bind     complement(5327..5346)
                     /label=SV40pA-R
                     /note="SV40 polyA, reverse primer"
     primer_bind     5381..5400
                     /label=EBV-rev
                     /note="SV40 polyA terminator, reverse primer"
     CDS             complement(5464..5529)
                     /codon_start=1
                     /product="three tandem FLAG(R) epitope tags, followed by an
                     enterokinase cleavage site"
                     /label=3xFLAG
                     /translation="DYKDHDGDYKDHDIDYKDDDDK"
     CDS             complement(5533..5553)
                     /codon_start=1
                     /product="tobacco etch virus (TEV) protease recognition and
                     cleavage site"
                     /label=TEV site
                     /translation="ENLYFQS"
     regulatory      5664..5673
                     /regulatory_class="other"
                     /note="vertebrate consensus sequence for strong initiation
                     of translation (Kozak, 1987)"
     promoter        complement(5742..5944)
                     /label=CMV promoter
                     /note="human cytomegalovirus (CMV) immediate early
                     promoter"
     primer_bind     complement(5771..5791)
                     /label=CMV-F
                     /note="Human CMV immediate early promoter, forward primer"
     enhancer        5946..6249
                     /label=CMV enhancer
                     /note="human cytomegalovirus immediate early enhancer"
ORIGIN
        1 gatctggcta cactcgatca gcagttagat aataaaatcg ctatccatcg aagatggatg
       61 tgtgttggtt ttttgtgtgt gtaacgcaac gattgatagc ataacccctt ggggcctcta
      121 aacgggtctt gaggggtttt ttgaattgag aggtagctga agctgctgtt atgaccacta
      181 gagggaagaa gatacctgtg gagctaatgg tccaagatgt cgggagccgc gatcgctgcc
      241 aaaaaggtaa gctgacgata gctgacgaga ttcgatgccc gacgagcaaa tgagcgccac
      301 ggctgttcgc gtaagctcga aacgacggag attcgataga gccagagtcg agtttaaacg
      361 attcgggatc ttaaggataa atttctggta aggaggacac gtatggaagt gggcaagttg
      421 gggaagccgt atccgttgct gaatctggca tatgtgggag tataagacgc gcagcgtcgc
      481 atcaggcatt tttttctgcg ccaatgcacc tagaatcggt taccaatgct taatcagtga
      541 ggcacctatc tcagcgatct gtctatttcg ttcatccata gttgcctgac tccccgtcgt
      601 gtagataact acgatacggg agggcttacc atctggcccc agtgctgcaa tgataccgcg
      661 agacccacgc tcaccggctc cagatttatc agcaataaac cagccagccg gaagggccga
      721 gcgcagaagt ggtcctgcaa ctttatccgc ctccatccag tctatcaact gttgccggga
      781 agctagagta agtagttcgc cagttaatag tttacgcaag gttgttgcca ttgctacagg
      841 catcgtggtg tcacgctcgt cgtttggtat ggcttcattc agctccggtt cccaacgatc
      901 aaggcgagtt acatgatccc ccatgttgtg caaaaaagcg gttagctcct tcggtcctcc
      961 aatcgttgtc agaagtaagt tggccgcagt gttatcactc atggttatgg cagcactgca
     1021 taattctctt actgtcatgc catccgtaag atgcttttct gtgactggtg aatactcaac
     1081 caagtcattc tgagaatagt gtatgcggcg accgagttgc tcttgcccgg cgtcaatacg
     1141 ggataatacc gcgccacata gcagaacttt aaaagtgctc atcattggaa agcgttcttc
     1201 ggggcgaaaa ctctcaagga tcttaccgct gttgagatcc agttcgatgt aacccactcg
     1261 cgcacccaac tgatcttcag catcttttac tttcaccagc gtttctgggt gagcaaaaac
     1321 aggaaggcaa aatgccgcaa aaaagggaat aagggcgaca cggaaatgtt gaatactcat
     1381 gcgaaagcct cctgctgatc ctgtctcttg atagatgttt gcaaaagcta ggactcgatt
     1441 atacgttgac cgatcagact atcaatatct aggtttaaac agatcggtac gctgccgtga
     1501 ccaggcttga gtacaatatc tgacgattgg acttcctggg tcccaagctg gattccgact
     1561 ggctgactgc caagcaacga tatggatcgt cgagactcgc actgagagga tcgttctcgg
     1621 tacaccaggc gcgcctagcg ttacacacac aaaaaaccaa cacacatcca tcttcgatgg
     1681 atagcgattt tattatctaa gactaggctt acatactagc ctaggcaccg ggcttgcggg
     1741 tcatgcacca ggtgcgcggt ccttcgggca cctcgacgtc ggcggtgacg gtgaagccga
     1801 gccgctcgta gaaggggagg ttgcggggcg cggaggtctc caggaaggcg ggcaccccgg
     1861 cgcgctcggc ggcctccact ccggggagca cgacggcgct gcccagaccc ttgccctggt
     1921 ggtcgggcga gacgccgacg gtggccagga accacgcggg ctccttgggc cggtgcggcg
     1981 ccaggaggcc ctccatctgt tgctgcgcgg ccagccggga accgctcaac tcggccatgc
     2041 gcgggccgat ctcggcgaac accgcccccg cttcgacgct ctccggcgtg gtccagaccg
     2101 ccaccgcggc gccgtcgtcc gcgacccaca ccttgccgat gtcgagcccg acgcgcgtga
     2161 ggaagagttc ttgcagctcg gtgacccgct cgatgtggcg gtccggatcg acggtgtggc
     2221 gcgtggcggg gtagtcggcg aacgcggcgg cgagggtgcg tacggccctg gggacgtcgt
     2281 cgcgggtggc gaggcgcacc gtgggcttgt actcggtcat gttgtctaac aaaaaagcca
     2341 aaaacggcca gaatttagcg gacaatttac aagtctaaca ctgaaaatta catattgacc
     2401 caaatgatta catttcaaaa ggtgcctaaa aaacttcaca aaacacactc gccaaccccg
     2461 agcgcatagt tcaaaaccgg agcttcagct acttaagaag ataggtacat aaaaccgacc
     2521 aaagaaactg acgcctcact tatccctccc ctcaccagag gtccggcgcc tgtcgattca
     2581 ggagagccta ccctaggccc gaaccctgcg tcctgcgacg gagaaaagcc taccgcacac
     2641 ctaccggctg gtggccccac cctgcattat aagccaacag aacgggtgac gtcacgacac
     2701 gacgagggcg cgcgctccca aaggtacggg tgcactgccc aacggcaccg ccataactgc
     2761 cgcccccgca acagacgaca aaccgagttc tccagtcagt gacaaacttc acgtcagggt
     2821 ccccagatgg tgcccagccc atctcacccg aataagagct ttcccgcatt agcgaagggc
     2881 tcaagacctt gggttcttgc cgcccaccat gccccccacc ttgtttcaac gacctcacag
     2941 cccgcctcac aagcgtcttc cattcaagac tcgggaacag ccgccatttt gctgcgctcc
     3001 ccccaacccc cagttcaggg caaccttgct cgcggaccca gactacagcc cttggcggtc
     3061 tctccacacg cttccgtccc accgagcggc ccggcggcca cgaaagcccc ggccagccca
     3121 gcagcccgct actcaccaag tgacgatcac agcgatccac aaacaagaac cgcgacccaa
     3181 atcccggctg cgacggaact agctgtgcca cacccggcgc gtccttatat aatcatcggc
     3241 gttcaccgcc ccacggagat ccctccgcag aatcgccgag aagggactac ttttcctcgc
     3301 ctgttccgct ctctggaaag aaaaccagtg ccctagagtc acccaagtcc cgtcctaaaa
     3361 tgtccttctg ctgatactgg ggttctaagg ccgagtctta tgagcagcgg gccgctgtcc
     3421 tgagcgtccg ggcggaagga tcaggacgct cctgcgccct tcgtctgacg tggcagcgct
     3481 cgccgtgacg aggggggcgc ccgcgggagg cgccaaaacc cggcgcggag gccaggcgcg
     3541 ccccgatttc gatattcctc ggatctcgga tagatcggga ttgaggatgt aggttgaact
     3601 tctctcgggt gatcccgatc tcggatattc gggattggag taatacctgg cgataggcgc
     3661 tgccaagcaa tagccaaggc gcaaggccgg ccaagagact tgcgatagtt cgttcgagag
     3721 gtagcctgca agatggatcg gacgaaaggt ttgaagattt tccgacgagg gccttggaga
     3781 gttcggaaat ttaaatgcaa ctatggatga acgaaataga cagatcgctg agataggtgc
     3841 ctcactgatt aagcattggt aactgtcaga ccaagtttac tcatatatac tttagattga
     3901 tttaaaactt catttttaat ttaaaaggat ctaggtgaag atcctttttg ataatctcat
     3961 gaccaaaatc ccttaacgtg agttttcgtt ccactgagcg tcagaccccg tagaaaagat
     4021 caaaggatct tcttgagatc ctttttttct gcgcgtaatc tgctgcttgc aaacaaaaaa
     4081 accaccgcta ccagcggtgg tttgtttgcc ggatcaagag ctaccaactc tttttccgaa
     4141 ggtaactggc ttcagcagag cgcagatacc aaatactgtt cttctagtgt agccgtagtt
     4201 aggccaccac ttcaagaact ctgtagcacc gcctacatac ctcgctctgc taatcctgtt
     4261 accagtggct gctgccagtg gcgataagtc gtgtcttacc gggttggact caagacgata
     4321 gttaccggat aaggcgcagc ggtcgggctg aacggggggt tcgtgcacac agcccagctt
     4381 ggagcgaacg acctacaccg aactgagata cctacagcgt gagctatgag aaagcgccac
     4441 gcttcccgaa gggagaaagg cggacaggta tccggtaagc ggcagggtcg gaacaggaga
     4501 gcgcacgagg gagcttccag ggggaaacgc ctggtatctt tatagtcctg tcgggtttcg
     4561 ccacctctga cttgagcgtc gatttttgtg atgctcgtca ggggggcgga gcctatggaa
     4621 aaacgccagc aacgcggcct ttttacggtt cctggccttt tgctggcctt ttgctcacat
     4681 gatttaaatg aaactcgtaa tcggagaacg ggtgcaatag caaggaccag atcgaacttg
     4741 actgacgcaa ttctgagcgt agtcgaaacc cagacaagtc gatctcgcca agtagctgac
     4801 ttgactggtt aattaagttt cgatagccca aggtaaccaa tgagattagg gagggaagaa
     4861 agtttgatga actacttctg acccctagtg gtgtccagaa aagaccatta aaggaatgtc
     4921 ttgatcgaaa tcgagagatc gcctgcagga tagctgacga ccttaaggat aaatttctgg
     4981 taaggaggac acgtatggaa gtgggcaagt tggggaagcc gtatccgttg ctgaatctgg
     5041 catatgtggg agtataagac gcgcagcgtc gcatcaggca tttttttctg cgccaatgcc
     5101 ggtagatagc aatccggccc gaggggcaca aaaaacccct caagacccgt ttagaggccc
     5161 caaggggtta tgctacgata ccgatagaga tgggccaata ccacatttgt agaggtttta
     5221 cttgctttaa aaaacctccc acacctcccc ctgaacctga aacataaaat gaatgcaatt
     5281 gttgttgtta acttgtttat tgcagcttat aatggttaca aataaagcaa tagcatcaca
     5341 aatttcacaa ataaagcatt tttttcactg cattctagtt gtggtttgtc caaactcatc
     5401 aatgtatctt atcatgtctg tgagctgaag gtacgctgta tctcagtcag tcaagctagc
     5461 ttatttgtca tcgtcgtcct tgtaatcaat gtcatgatct ttgtagtctc catcgtggtc
     5521 cttataatcc atcgactgaa agtaaaggtt ttcagttagg ttaaagttca cgacgtctac
     5581 ctgagcaatg taattgcgag agttcatcct acataaaagg agtgaataga tcgtgaatgg
     5641 aaaggcgaaa acatttatgt accccatggt ggcggccgct ggcgggtgtg tcgagtggat
     5701 ggtaggatcg acaaagatct gatctgacgg ttcactaaac cagctctgct tatatagacc
     5761 tcccaccgta cacgcctacc gcccatttgc gtcaatgggg cggagttgtt acgacatttt
     5821 ggaaagtccc gttgattttg gtgccaaaac aaactcccat tgacgtcaat ggggtggaga
     5881 cttggaaatc cccgtgagtc aaaccgctat ccacgcccat tgatgtactg ccaaaaccgc
     5941 atcagcatgg taatagcgat gactaatacg tagatgtact gccaagtagg aaagtcccat
     6001 aaggtcatgt actgggcata atgccaggcg ggccatttac cgtcattgac gtcaataggg
     6061 ggcgtacttg gcatatgata cacttgatgt actgccaagt gggcagttta ccgtaaatac
     6121 tccacccatt gacgtcaatg gaaagtccct attggcgtta ctatgggaac atacgtcatt
     6181 attgacgtca atgggcgggg gtcgttgggc ggtcagccag gcgggccatt taccgtaagt
     6241 tatgtaacgc ggaactccat atatgggcta tgaactaatg accccgtaat tgattacta
//
